Addgene plasmid #135029: C-1-BE
Purpose: C-T base editing using PmCDA1L1_4 fused to C terminal of nCas9
Depositing lab: Tian-Lin Cheng & Zilong Qiu. Depositing organization: CAS Center for Excellence in Brain Science and Intelligence Technology (INACTIVE). Publication: Expanding C-T base editing toolkit with diversified cytidine deaminases. Cheng TL, Li S, Yuan B, Wang X, Zhou W, Qiu Z. Nat Commun. 2019 Aug 9;10(1):3612. doi: 10.1038/s41467-019-11562-6. PubMed 31399578.
Backbone
  Vector backbone: Px330
  Modifications to backbone: synthesized UGI-2A-EGFP cassette added to vector
  Vector type: Mammalian Expression, CRISPR
Growth in bacteria
  Bacterial resistance: Ampicillin, 100 μg/mL
  Growth temperature: 37°C
  Growth strain: DH5alpha
  Copy number: High Copy
Gene/Insert
  Gene/Insert name: PmCDA1L1_4
  Species: Lamprey
  Promoter: U6 with EF-1alpha intron
  Cloning method: Restriction Enzyme; 5′ cloning site Unknown (unknown if destroyed); 3′ cloning site Unknown (unknown if destroyed)
  Sequencing primers: 5′ Unknown
Terms and licenses: Academic/Nonprofit Terms; Industry Terms: Not Available to Industry
How to cite: C-1-BE was a gift from Tian-Lin Cheng & Zilong Qiu (Addgene plasmid # 135029 ; http://n2t.net/addgene:135029 ; RRID:Addgene_135029)
