[The description below was written by a language model from this plasmid's Addgene catalogue record and pLannotate feature annotations shown in this document.]
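Description:
C-1-BE is a mammalian expression CRISPR plasmid of about 11 kb, built on the Px330 backbone, for C-to-T base editing. It is propagated in E. coli as a high-copy plasmid through a ColE1/pUC-type origin and selected with ampicillin (AmpR, β-lactamase). The backbone also carries an f1/M13 phage origin and a single AAV2 inverted terminal repeat. With only one ITR annotated, the plasmid is not an AAV packaging vector.

The payload is a fusion protein in which the lamprey cytidine deaminase PmCDA1L1_4 is attached to the C terminus of a Cas9 nickase. In the feature tables, a human U6 promoter sits at the start of the sequence and is followed almost immediately by an EF-1α core promoter fragment and EF-1α intron A. No guide RNA scaffold is annotated, so it is unclear from the record whether a guide cassette is present. The EF-1α elements lie directly upstream of the Streptococcus pyogenes Cas9 coding sequence, which is followed by a nucleoplasmin bipartite NLS and a short region matching a fragment of human CRK, possibly a linker domain. An unannotated stretch then precedes the uracil-DNA glycosylase inhibitor UGI, and this stretch is presumably where the deaminase lies. UGI blocks excision of the uracil produced by deamination, which favours the C-to-T outcome. The synthesized UGI-2A-EGFP cassette lets EGFP be co-translated as a separate reporter of transfected cells, and a bGH polyadenylation signal ends the transcript. The nickase mutation itself is not annotated. The depositor and sequenced records agree closely. The plasmid is one of a set of constructs for testing diverse cytidine deaminases as base editors.
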