Features (pLannotate 1.2.2; 18 found; start..end, strand, type, name):
      1..241     +  promoter       U6 promoter: RNA polymerase III promoter for human U6 snRNA
    249..408     +  promoter       EF-1α core promoter (fragment): core promoter for human elongation factor EF-1α
    409..1347    +  intron         EF-1α intron A: intron upstream of the start codon of human EF-1α
   1492..3207    +  CDS            Cas9(N): N-terminal portion of Streptococcus pyogenes Cas9 (Zetsche et al., 2015)
   3094..5592    +  CDS            Cas9(C): C-terminal portion of Streptococcus pyogenes Cas9 (Zetsche et al., 2015)
   5593..5640    +  CDS            nucleoplasmin NLS: bipartite nuclear localization signal from nucleoplasmin
   5677..5847    +  CDS            CRK (fragment): CRK_HUMAN - Experimental evidence at protein level: Swiss-Prot protein existence level 1. [Isoform Crk-II]: Regulates cell adhesion, spreading and migration (PubMed:31311869). Mediates attachment-induced MAPK8 activation, membrane ruffling and cell motility in a Rac-dependent manner. Involved in phagocytosis of apoptotic cells and cell motility via its interaction with DOCK1 and DOCK4 (PubMed:19004829). May regulate the EFNA5-EPHA3 signaling (By similarity). From Homo sapiens (Human).
   6619..6870    +  CDS            UGI: UNGI_BPPB2 - Experimental evidence at protein level: Swiss-Prot protein existence level 1. This protein binds specifically and reversibly to the host uracil-DNA glycosylase, preventing removal of uracil residues from PBS2 DNA by the host uracil-excision repair system. From Bacillus phage PBS2 (Bacteriophage PBS2).
   7258..7971    +  CDS            EGFP: EGFP is a basic (constitutively fluorescent) green fluorescent protein published in 1996, derived from Aequorea victoria. It is reported to be a rapidly-maturing weak dimer with moderate acid sensitivity.
   8005..8116    +  polyA_signal   bGH poly(A) signal: bovine growth hormone polyadenylation signal
   8221..8361    +  repeat_region  AAV2 ITR: inverted terminal repeat of adeno-associated virus serotype 2 inverted
   8366..8417    -  misc_feature   bom (fragment): basis of mobility region from pBR322
   8436..8816    +  rep_origin     M13 ori (sequence partly withheld): M13 bacteriophage origin of replication; arrow indicates direction of (+) strand synthesis
   8892..8941    -  misc_feature   bom (fragment): basis of mobility region from pBR322
   9043..9078    -  CDS            rop (fragment): Rop protein, which maintains plasmids at low copy number; rop
   9173..9277    +  promoter       AmpR promoter: bla
   9278..10138   +  CDS            AmpR: β-lactamase; bla; confers resistance to ampicillin, carbenicillin, and related antibiotics
  10309..10897   +  rep_origin     ori: high-copy-number ColE1/pMB1/pBR322/pUC origin of replication
>Addgene plasmid #135029 | C-1-BE | depositor full sequence | sequence record 259464 | C-1-BE sequence 10958 bps
GAGGGCCTATTTCCCATGATTCCTTCATATTTGCATATACGATACAAGGCTGTTAGAGAGATAATTGGAA
TTAATTTGACTGTAAACACAAAGATATTAGTACAAAATACGTGACGTAGAAAGTAATAATTTCTTGGGTA
GTTTGCAGTTTTAAAATTATGTTTTAAAATGGACTATCATATGCTTACCGTAACTTGAAAGTATTTCGAT
TTCTTGGCTTTATATATCTTGTGGAAAGGACGAAACACCAATTGAACCGGTGCCTAGAGAAGGTGGCGCG
GGGTAAACTGGGAAAGTGATGTCGTGTACTGGCTCCGCCTTTTTCCCGAGGGTGGGGGAGAACCGTATAT
AAGTGCAGTAGTCGCCGTGAACGTTCTTTTTCGCAACGGGTTTGCCGCCAGAACACAGGTAAGTGCCGTG
TGTGGTTCCCGCGGGCCTGGCCTCTTTACGGGTTATGGCCCTTGCGTGCCTTGAATTACTTCCACCTGGC
TGCAGTACGTGATTCTTGATCCCGAGCTTCGGGTTGGAAGTGGGTGGGAGAGTTCGAGGCCTTGCGCTTA
AGGAGCCCCTTCGCCTCGTGCTTGAGTTGAGGCCTGGCCTGGGCGCTGGGGCCGCCGCGTGCGAATCTGG
TGGCACCTTCGCGCCTGTCTCGCTGCTTTCGATAAGTCTCTAGCCATTTAAAATTTTTGATGACCTGCTG
CGACGCTTTTTTTCTGGCAAGATAGTCTTGTAAATGCGGGCCAAGATCTGCACACTGGTATTTCGGTTTT
TGGGGCCGCGGGCGGCGACGGGGCCCGTGCGTCCCAGCGCACATGTTCGGCGAGGCGGGGCCTGCGAGCG
CGGCCACCGAGAATCGGACGGGGGTAGTCTCAAGCTGGCCGGCCTGCTCTGGTGCCTGGCCTCGCGCCGC
CGTGTATCGCCCCGCCCTGGGCGGCAAGGCTGGCCCGGTCGGCACCAGTTGCGTGAGCGGAAAGATGGCC
GCTTCCCGGCCCTGCTGCAGGGAGCTCAAAATGGAGGACGCGGCGCTCGGGAGAGCGGGCGGGTGAGTCA
CCCACACAAAGGAAAAGGGCCTTTCCGTCCTCAGCCGTCGCTTCATGTGACTCCACGGAGTACCGGGCGC
CGTCCAGGCACCTCGATTAGTTCTCGAGCTTTTGGAGTACGTCGTCTTTAGGTTGGGGGGAGGGGTTTTA
TGCGATGGAGTTTCCCCACACTGAGTGGGTGGAGACTGAAGTTAGGCCAGCTTGGCACTTGATGTAATTC
TCCTTGGAATTTGCCCTTTTTGAGTTTGGATCTTGGTTCATTCTCAAGCCTCAGACAGTGGTTCAAAGTT
TTTTTCTTCCATTTCAGGTGTCGTGAGGTGTCGTGAGCGCCATGGACTATAAGGACCACGACGGAGACTA
CAAGGATCATGATATTGATTACAAAGACGATGACGATAAGATGGCCCCAAAGAAGAAGCGGAAGGTCGGT
ATCCACGGAGTCCCAGCAGCCGACAAGAAGTACAGCATCGGCCTGGCCATCGGCACCAACTCTGTGGGCT
GGGCCGTGATCACCGACGAGTACAAGGTGCCCAGCAAGAAATTCAAGGTGCTGGGCAACACCGACCGGCA
CAGCATCAAGAAGAACCTGATCGGAGCCCTGCTGTTCGACAGCGGCGAAACAGCCGAGGCCACCCGGCTG
AAGAGAACCGCCAGAAGAAGATACACCAGACGGAAGAACCGGATCTGCTATCTGCAAGAGATCTTCAGCA
ACGAGATGGCCAAGGTGGACGACAGCTTCTTCCACAGACTGGAAGAGTCCTTCCTGGTGGAAGAGGATAA
GAAGCACGAGCGGCACCCCATCTTCGGCAACATCGTGGACGAGGTGGCCTACCACGAGAAGTACCCCACC
ATCTACCACCTGAGAAAGAAACTGGTGGACAGCACCGACAAGGCCGACCTGCGGCTGATCTATCTGGCCC
TGGCCCACATGATCAAGTTCCGGGGCCACTTCCTGATCGAGGGCGACCTGAACCCCGACAACAGCGACGT
GGACAAGCTGTTCATCCAGCTGGTGCAGACCTACAACCAGCTGTTCGAGGAAAACCCCATCAACGCCAGC
GGCGTGGACGCCAAGGCCATCCTGTCTGCCAGACTGAGCAAGAGCAGACGGCTGGAAAATCTGATCGCCC
AGCTGCCCGGCGAGAAGAAGAATGGCCTGTTCGGCAACCTGATTGCCCTGAGCCTGGGCCTGACCCCCAA
CTTCAAGAGCAACTTCGACCTGGCCGAGGATGCCAAACTGCAGCTGAGCAAGGACACCTACGACGACGAC
CTGGACAACCTGCTGGCCCAGATCGGCGACCAGTACGCCGACCTGTTTCTGGCCGCCAAGAACCTGTCCG
ACGCCATCCTGCTGAGCGACATCCTGAGAGTGAACACCGAGATCACCAAGGCCCCCCTGAGCGCCTCTAT
GATCAAGAGATACGACGAGCACCACCAGGACCTGACCCTGCTGAAAGCTCTCGTGCGGCAGCAGCTGCCT
GAGAAGTACAAAGAGATTTTCTTCGACCAGAGCAAGAACGGCTACGCCGGCTACATTGACGGCGGAGCCA
GCCAGGAAGAGTTCTACAAGTTCATCAAGCCCATCCTGGAAAAGATGGACGGCACCGAGGAACTGCTCGT
GAAGCTGAACAGAGAGGACCTGCTGCGGAAGCAGCGGACCTTCGACAACGGCAGCATCCCCCACCAGATC
CACCTGGGAGAGCTGCACGCCATTCTGCGGCGGCAGGAAGATTTTTACCCATTCCTGAAGGACAACCGGG
AAAAGATCGAGAAGATCCTGACCTTCCGCATCCCCTACTACGTGGGCCCTCTGGCCAGGGGAAACAGCAG
ATTCGCCTGGATGACCAGAAAGAGCGAGGAAACCATCACCCCCTGGAACTTCGAGGAAGTGGTGGACAAG
GGCGCTTCCGCCCAGAGCTTCATCGAGCGGATGACCAACTTCGATAAGAACCTGCCCAACGAGAAGGTGC
TGCCCAAGCACAGCCTGCTGTACGAGTACTTCACCGTGTATAACGAGCTGACCAAAGTGAAATACGTGAC
CGAGGGAATGAGAAAGCCCGCCTTCCTGAGCGGCGAGCAGAAAAAGGCCATCGTGGACCTGCTGTTCAAG
ACCAACCGGAAAGTGACCGTGAAGCAGCTGAAAGAGGACTACTTCAAGAAAATCGAGTGCTTCGACTCCG
TGGAAATCTCCGGCGTGGAAGATCGGTTCAACGCCTCCCTGGGCACATACCACGATCTGCTGAAAATTAT
CAAGGACAAGGACTTCCTGGACAATGAGGAAAACGAGGACATTCTGGAAGATATCGTGCTGACCCTGACA
CTGTTTGAGGACAGAGAGATGATCGAGGAACGGCTGAAAACCTATGCCCACCTGTTCGACGACAAAGTGA
TGAAGCAGCTGAAGCGGCGGAGATACACCGGCTGGGGCAGGCTGAGCCGGAAGCTGATCAACGGCATCCG
GGACAAGCAGTCCGGCAAGACAATCCTGGATTTCCTGAAGTCCGACGGCTTCGCCAACAGAAACTTCATG
CAGCTGATCCACGACGACAGCCTGACCTTTAAAGAGGACATCCAGAAAGCCCAGGTGTCCGGCCAGGGCG
ATAGCCTGCACGAGCACATTGCCAATCTGGCCGGCAGCCCCGCCATTAAGAAGGGCATCCTGCAGACAGT
GAAGGTGGTGGACGAGCTCGTGAAAGTGATGGGCCGGCACAAGCCCGAGAACATCGTGATCGAAATGGCC
AGAGAGAACCAGACCACCCAGAAGGGACAGAAGAACAGCCGCGAGAGAATGAAGCGGATCGAAGAGGGCA
TCAAAGAGCTGGGCAGCCAGATCCTGAAAGAACACCCCGTGGAAAACACCCAGCTGCAGAACGAGAAGCT
GTACCTGTACTACCTGCAGAATGGGCGGGATATGTACGTGGACCAGGAACTGGACATCAACCGGCTGTCC
GACTACGATGTGGACCATATCGTGCCTCAGAGCTTTCTGAAGGACGACTCCATCGACAACAAGGTGCTGA
CCAGAAGCGACAAGAACCGGGGCAAGAGCGACAACGTGCCCTCCGAAGAGGTCGTGAAGAAGATGAAGAA
CTACTGGCGGCAGCTGCTGAACGCCAAGCTGATTACCCAGAGAAAGTTCGACAATCTGACCAAGGCCGAG
AGAGGCGGCCTGAGCGAACTGGATAAGGCCGGCTTCATCAAGAGACAGCTGGTGGAAACCCGGCAGATCA
CAAAGCACGTGGCACAGATCCTGGACTCCCGGATGAACACTAAGTACGACGAGAATGACAAGCTGATCCG
GGAAGTGAAAGTGATCACCCTGAAGTCCAAGCTGGTGTCCGATTTCCGGAAGGATTTCCAGTTTTACAAA
GTGCGCGAGATCAACAACTACCACCACGCCCACGACGCCTACCTGAACGCCGTCGTGGGAACCGCCCTGA
TCAAAAAGTACCCTAAGCTGGAAAGCGAGTTCGTGTACGGCGACTACAAGGTGTACGACGTGCGGAAGAT
GATCGCCAAGAGCGAGCAGGAAATCGGCAAGGCTACCGCCAAGTACTTCTTCTACAGCAACATCATGAAC
TTTTTCAAGACCGAGATTACCCTGGCCAACGGCGAGATCCGGAAGCGGCCTCTGATCGAGACAAACGGCG
AAACCGGGGAGATCGTGTGGGATAAGGGCCGGGATTTTGCCACCGTGCGGAAAGTGCTGAGCATGCCCCA
AGTGAATATCGTGAAAAAGACCGAGGTGCAGACAGGCGGCTTCAGCAAAGAGTCTATCCTGCCCAAGAGG
AACAGCGATAAGCTGATCGCCAGAAAGAAGGACTGGGACCCTAAGAAGTACGGCGGCTTCGACAGCCCCA
CCGTGGCCTATTCTGTGCTGGTGGTGGCCAAAGTGGAAAAGGGCAAGTCCAAGAAACTGAAGAGTGTGAA
AGAGCTGCTGGGGATCACCATCATGGAAAGAAGCAGCTTCGAGAAGAATCCCATCGACTTTCTGGAAGCC
AAGGGCTACAAAGAAGTGAAAAAGGACCTGATCATCAAGCTGCCTAAGTACTCCCTGTTCGAGCTGGAAA
ACGGCCGGAAGAGAATGCTGGCCTCTGCCGGCGAACTGCAGAAGGGAAACGAACTGGCCCTGCCCTCCAA
ATATGTGAACTTCCTGTACCTGGCCAGCCACTATGAGAAGCTGAAGGGCTCCCCCGAGGATAATGAGCAG
AAACAGCTGTTTGTGGAACAGCACAAGCACTACCTGGACGAGATCATCGAGCAGATCAGCGAGTTCTCCA
AGAGAGTGATCCTGGCCGACGCTAATCTGGACAAAGTGCTGTCCGCCTACAACAAGCACCGGGATAAGCC
CATCAGAGAGCAGGCCGAGAATATCATCCACCTGTTTACCCTGACCAATCTGGGAGCCCCTGCCGCCTTC
AAGTACTTTGACACCACCATCGACCGGAAGAGGTACACCAGCACCAAAGAGGTGCTGGACGCCACCCTGA
TCCACCAGAGCATCACCGGCCTGTACGAGACACGGATCGACCTGTCTCAGCTGGGAGGCGACAAAAGGCC
GGCGGCCACGAAAAAGGCCGGCCAGGCAAAAAAGAAAAAGGAATTGGGTGGAGGAGGTACAGGCGGTGGA
GGCTCAGCAGAATACGTACGAGCTCTGTTTGACTTCAATGGGAATGACGAGGAGGATCTCCCCTTTAAGA
AGGGCGATATTCTCCGCATCAGAGATAAGCCCGAAGAACAATGGTGGAATGCCGAGGATAGCGAAGGGAA
AAGGGGCATGATTCTGGTGCCTTATGTGGAGAAATATTCCGGTGACTACAAAGACCATGATGGGGATTAC
AAAGACCACGACATCGACTACAAAGACGACGACGATAAAGAATTCGGATCCGCCGGCTACGAGTGCGTGC
GCGTGAGCGAGAAGCTGGACTTCGACACCTTCGAGTTCCAGTTCGAGAACCTGCACTACGCCACCGAGCG
CCACCGCACCTACGTGATCTTCGACGTGAAGCCCCAGAGCGCCGGCGGCCGCAGCCGCCGCCTGTGGGGC
TACATCATCAACAACCCCAACGTGTGCCACGCCGAGCTGATCCTGATGAGCATGATCGACCGCCACCTGG
AGAGCAACCCCGGCGTGTACGCCATGACCTGGTACATGAGCTGGAGCCCCTGCGCCAACTGCAGCAGCAA
GCTGAACCCCTGGCTGAAGAACCTGCTGGAGGAGCAGGGCCACACCCTGACCATGCACTTCAGCCGCATC
TACGACCGCGACCGCGAGGGCGACCACCGCGGCCTGCGCGGCCTGAAGCACGTGAGCAACAGCTTCCGCA
TGGGCGTGGTGGGCCGCGCCGAGGTGAAGGAGTGCCTGGCCGAGTACGTGGAGGCCAGCCGCCGCACCCT
GACCTGGCTGGACACCACCGAGAGCATGGCCGCCAAGATGCGCCGCAAGCTGTTCTGCATCCTGGTGCGC
TGCGCCGGCATGCGCGAGAGCGGCATCCCCCTGCACCTGTTCACCCTGCAGACCCCCCTGCTGAGCGGCC
GCGTGGTGTGGTGGCGCGTGGCTAGAGGTACCCAATTCATGACCAACCTTTCCGACATCATAGAGAAGGA
AACAGGCAAACAGTTGGTCATCCAAGAGTCGATACTCATGCTTCCTGAAGAAGTTGAGGAGGTCATTGGG
AATAAGCCGGAAAGTGACATTCTCGTACACACTGCGTATGATGAGAGCACCGATGAGAACGTGATGCTGC
TCACGTCAGATGCCCCAGAGTACAAACCCTGGGCTCTGGTGATTCAGGACTCTAATGGAGAGAACAAGAT
CAAGATGCTATCTGGTGGTTCTGGAGGATCTGGTGGTTCTCAATTCAYTAATCTGTCAGATATTATTGAA
AAGGAAACCGGCAAGCAACTGGTTATCCAGGAATCCATCCTCATGCTCCCAGAGGAGGTGGAAGAAGTCA
TTGGGAACAAGCCGGAAAGCGATATACTCGTGCACACCGCCTACGACGAGAGCACCGACGAGAATGTCAT
GCTTCTGACTAGCGACGCCCCTGAATACAAGCCTTGGGCTCTGGTCATACAGGATAGCAACGGTGAGAAC
AAGATTAAGATGCTCTCTGGTGGTTCTCCCAAGAAGAAGAGGAAAGTCGCTAGCGGCAGTGGAGAGGGCA
GAGGAAGTCTGCTAACATGCGGTGACGTCGAGGAGAATCCTGGCCCAGTGAGCAAGGGCGAGGAGCTGTT
CACCGGGGTGGTGCCCATCCTGGTCGAGCTGGACGGCGACGTAAACGGCCACAAGTTCAGCGTGTCCGGC
GAGGGCGAGGGCGATGCCACCTACGGCAAGCTGACCCTGAAGTTCATCTGCACCACCGGCAAGCTGCCCG
TGCCCTGGCCCACCCTCGTGACCACCCTGACCTACGGCGTGCAGTGCTTCAGCCGCTACCCCGACCACAT
GAAGCAGCACGACTTCTTCAAGTCCGCCATGCCCGAAGGCTACGTCCAGGAGCGCACCATCTTCTTCAAG
GACGACGGCAACTACAAGACCCGCGCCGAGGTGAAGTTCGAGGGCGACACCCTGGTGAACCGCATCGAGC
TGAAGGGCATCGACTTCAAGGAGGACGGCAACATCCTGGGGCACAAGCTGGAGTACAACTACAACAGCCA
CAACGTCTATATCATGGCCGACAAGCAGAAGAACGGCATCAAGGTGAACTTCAAGATCCGCCACAACATC
GAGGACGGCAGCGTGCAGCTCGCCGACCACTACCAGCAGAACACCCCCATCGGCGACGGCCCCGTGCTGC
TGCCCGACAACCACTACCTGAGCACCCAGTCCGCCCTGAGCAAAGACCCCAACGAGAAGCGCGATCACAT
GGTCCTGCTGGAGTTCGTGACCGCCGCCGGGATCACTCTCGGCATGGACGAGCTGTACAAGGCAATCTAA
CTAGAGCTCGCTGATCAGCCTCGACTGTGCCTTCTAGTTGCCAGCCATCTGTTGTTTGCCCCTCCCCCGT
GCCTTCCTTGACCCTGGAAGGTGCCACTCCCACTGTCCTTTCCTAATAAAATGAGGAAATTGCATCGCAT
TGTCTGAGTAGGTGTCATTCTATTCTGGGGGGTGGGGTGGGGCAGGACAGCAAGGGGGAGGATTGGGAAG
AGAATAGCAGGCATGCTGGGGAGCGGCCGCAGGAACCCCTAGTGATGGAGTTGGCCACTCCCTCTCTGCG
CGCTCGCTCGCTCACTGAGGCCGGGCGACCAAAGGTCGCCCGACGCCCGGGCTTTGCCCGGGCGGCCTCA
GTGAGCGAGCGAGCGCGCAGCTGCCTGCAGGGGCGCCTGATGCGGTATTTTCTCCTTACGCATCTGTGCG
GTATTTCACACCGCATA
[142 nt withheld, positions 8418-8559]
C
[141 nt withheld, positions 8561-8701]
CCTTTGACGTTGGAGTCCACGTTCTTT
[37 nt withheld, positions 8729-8765]
ACCCTATCTCGGGCTATTCTTTTGATTTATAAGGGATTTTGCCGATTTCGGCCTATTGGTTAAAAAATGA
GCTGATTTAACAAAAATTTAACGCGAATTTTAACAAAATATTAACGTTTACAATTTTATGGTGCACTCTC
AGTACAATCTGCTCTGATGCCGCATAGTTAAGCCAGCCCCGACACCCGCCAACACCCGCTGACGCGCCCT
GACGGGCTTGTCTGCTCCCGGCATCCGCTTACAGACAAGCTGTGACCGTCTCCGGGAGCTGCATGTGTCA
GAGGTTTTCACCGTCATCACCGAAACGCGCGAGACGAAAGGGCCTCGTGATACGCCTATTTTTATAGGTT
AATGTCATGATAATAATGGTTTCTTAGACGTCAGGTGGCACTTTTCGGGGAAATGTGCGCGGAACCCCTA
TTTGTTTATTTTTCTAAATACATTCAAATATGTATCCGCTCATGAGACAATAACCCTGATAAATGCTTCA
ATAATATTGAAAAAGGAAGAGTATGAGTATTCAACATTTCCGTGTCGCCCTTATTCCCTTTTTTGCGGCA
TTTTGCCTTCCTGTTTTTGCTCACCCAGAAACGCTGGTGAAAGTAAAAGATGCTGAAGATCAGTTGGGTG
CACGAGTGGGTTACATCGAACTGGATCTCAACAGCGGTAAGATCCTTGAGAGTTTTCGCCCCGAAGAACG
TTTTCCAATGATGAGCACTTTTAAAGTTCTGCTATGTGGCGCGGTATTATCCCGTATTGACGCCGGGCAA
GAGCAACTCGGTCGCCGCATACACTATTCTCAGAATGACTTGGTTGAGTACTCACCAGTCACAGAAAAGC
ATCTTACGGATGGCATGACAGTAAGAGAATTATGCAGTGCTGCCATAACCATGAGTGATAACACTGCGGC
CAACTTACTTCTGACAACGATCGGAGGACCGAAGGAGCTAACCGCTTTTTTGCACAACATGGGGGATCAT
GTAACTCGCCTTGATCGTTGGGAACCGGAGCTGAATGAAGCCATACCAAACGACGAGCGTGACACCACGA
TGCCTGTAGCAATGGCAACAACGTTGCGCAAACTATTAACTGGCGAACTACTTACTCTAGCTTCCCGGCA
ACAATTAATAGACTGGATGGAGGCGGATAAAGTTGCAGGACCACTTCTGCGCTCGGCCCTTCCGGCTGGC
TGGTTTATTGCTGATAAATCTGGAGCCGGTGAGCGTGGAAGCCGCGGTATCATTGCAGCACTGGGGCCAG
ATGGTAAGCCCTCCCGTATCGTAGTTATCTACACGACGGGGAGTCAGGCAACTATGGATGAACGAAATAG
ACAGATCGCTGAGATAGGTGCCTCACTGATTAAGCATTGGTAACTGTCAGACCAAGTTTACTCATATATA
CTTTAGATTGATTTAAAACTTCATTTTTAATTTAAAAGGATCTAGGTGAAGATCCTTTTTGATAATCTCA
TGACCAAAATCCCTTAACGTGAGTTTTCGTTCCACTGAGCGTCAGACCCCGTAGAAAAGATCAAAGGATC
TTCTTGAGATCCTTTTTTTCTGCGCGTAATCTGCTGCTTGCAAACAAAAAAACCACCGCTACCAGCGGTG
GTTTGTTTGCCGGATCAAGAGCTACCAACTCTTTTTCCGAAGGTAACTGGCTTCAGCAGAGCGCAGATAC
CAAATACTGTCCTTCTAGTGTAGCCGTAGTTAGGCCACCACTTCAAGAACTCTGTAGCACCGCCTACATA
CCTCGCTCTGCTAATCCTGTTACCAGTGGCTGCTGCCAGTGGCGATAAGTCGTGTCTTACCGGGTTGGAC
TCAAGACGATAGTTACCGGATAAGGCGCAGCGGTCGGGCTGAACGGGGGGTTCGTGCACACAGCCCAGCT
TGGAGCGAACGACCTACACCGAACTGAGATACCTACAGCGTGAGCTATGAGAAAGCGCCACGCTTCCCGA
AGGGAGAAAGGCGGACAGGTATCCGGTAAGCGGCAGGGTCGGAACAGGAGAGCGCACGAGGGAGCTTCCA
GGGGGAAACGCCTGGTATCTTTATAGTCCTGTCGGGTTTCGCCACCTCTGACTTGAGCGTCGATTTTTGT
GATGCTCGTCAGGGGGGCGGAGCCTATGGAAAAACGCCAGCAACGCGGCCTTTTTACGGTTCCTGGCCTT
TTGCTGGCCTTTTGCTCACATGT
