Features (pLannotate 1.2.2; 19 found; start..end, strand, type, name):
      1..241     +  promoter       U6 promoter: RNA polymerase III promoter for human U6 snRNA
    249..408     +  promoter       EF-1α core promoter (fragment): core promoter for human elongation factor EF-1α
    409..517     +  intron         EF-1α intron A (fragment): intron upstream of the start codon of human EF-1α
   1143..1346    +  intron         EF-1α intron A: truncated intron upstream of the start codon of human EF-1α
   1491..3206    +  CDS            Cas9(N): N-terminal portion of Streptococcus pyogenes Cas9 (Zetsche et al., 2015)
   3093..5591    +  CDS            Cas9(C): C-terminal portion of Streptococcus pyogenes Cas9 (Zetsche et al., 2015)
   5592..5639    +  CDS            nucleoplasmin NLS: bipartite nuclear localization signal from nucleoplasmin
   5676..5846    +  CDS            CRK (fragment): CRK_HUMAN - Experimental evidence at protein level: Swiss-Prot protein existence level 1. [Isoform Crk-II]: Regulates cell adhesion, spreading and migration (PubMed:31311869). Mediates attachment-induced MAPK8 activation, membrane ruffling and cell motility in a Rac-dependent manner. Involved in phagocytosis of apoptotic cells and cell motility via its interaction with DOCK1 and DOCK4 (PubMed:19004829). May regulate the EFNA5-EPHA3 signaling (By similarity). From Homo sapiens (Human).
   6618..6869    +  CDS            UGI: UNGI_BPPB2 - Experimental evidence at protein level: Swiss-Prot protein existence level 1. This protein binds specifically and reversibly to the host uracil-DNA glycosylase, preventing removal of uracil residues from PBS2 DNA by the host uracil-excision repair system. From Bacillus phage PBS2 (Bacteriophage PBS2).
   7257..7970    +  CDS            EGFP: EGFP is a basic (constitutively fluorescent) green fluorescent protein published in 1996, derived from Aequorea victoria. It is reported to be a rapidly-maturing weak dimer with moderate acid sensitivity.
   8005..8116    +  polyA_signal   bGH poly(A) signal: bovine growth hormone polyadenylation signal
   8221..8361    +  repeat_region  AAV2 ITR: inverted terminal repeat of adeno-associated virus serotype 2 inverted
   8366..8417    -  misc_feature   bom (fragment): basis of mobility region from pBR322
   8436..8891    +  rep_origin     f1 ori (sequence partly withheld): f1 bacteriophage origin of replication; arrow indicates direction of (+) strand synthesis
   8892..8941    -  misc_feature   bom (fragment): basis of mobility region from pBR322
   9043..9078    -  CDS            rop (fragment): Rop protein, which maintains plasmids at low copy number; rop
   9173..9277    +  promoter       AmpR promoter: bla
   9278..10138   +  CDS            AmpR: β-lactamase; bla; confers resistance to ampicillin, carbenicillin, and related antibiotics
  10309..10897   +  rep_origin     ori: high-copy-number ColE1/pMB1/pBR322/pUC origin of replication
>Addgene plasmid #135029 | C-1-BE | addgene full sequence | sequence record 271812 | Addgene NGS Result
GAGGGCCTATTTCCCATGATTCCTTCATATTTGCATATACGATACAAGGCTGTTAGAGAGATAATTGGAA
TTAATTTGACTGTAAACACAAAGATATTAGTACAAAATACGTGACGTAGAAAGTAATAATTTCTTGGGTA
GTTTGCAGTTTTAAAATTATGTTTTAAAATGGACTATCATATGCTTACCGTAACTTGAAAGTATTTCGAT
TTCTTGGCTTTATATATCTTGTGGAAAGGACGAAACACCAATTGAACCGGTGCCTAGAGAAGGTGGCGCG
GGGTAAACTGGGAAAGTGATGTCGTGTACTGGCTCCGCCTTTTTCCCGAGGGTGGGGGAGAACCGTATAT
AAGTGCAGTAGTCGCCGTGAACGTTCTTTTTCGCAACGGGTTTGCCGCCAGAACACAGGTAAGTGCCGTG
TGTGGTTCCCGCGGGCCTGGCCTCTTTACGGGTTATGGCCCTTGCGTGCCTTGAATTACTTCCACTGGCT
GCAGTACGTGATTCTTGATCCCGAGCTTCGGGTTGGAAGTGGGTGGGAGAGTTCGAGGCCTTGCGCTTAA
GGAGCCCCTTCGCCTCGTGCTTGAGTTGAGGCCTGGCCTGGGCGCTGGGGCCGCCGCGTGCGAATCTGGT
GGCACCTTCGCGCCTGTCTCGCTGCTTTCGATAAGTCTCTAGCCATTTAAAATTTTTGATGACCTGCTGC
GACGCTTTTTTTCTGGCAAGATAGTCTTGTAAATGCGGGCCAAGATCTGCACACTGGTATTTCGGTTTTT
GGGGCCGCGGGCGGCGACGGGGCCCGTGCGTCCCAGCGCACATGTTCGGCGAGGCGGGGCCTGCGAGCGC
GGCCACCGAGAATCGGACGGGGGTAGTCTCAAGCTGGCCGGCCTGCTCTGGTGCCTGGCCTCGCGCCGCC
GTGTATCGCCCCGCCCTGGGCGGCAAGGCTGGCCCGGTCGGCACCAGTTGCGTGAGCGGAAAGATGGCCG
CTTCCCGGCCCTGCTGCAGGGAGCTCAAAATGGAGGACGCGGCGCTCGGGAGAGCGGGCGGGTGAGTCAC
CCACACAAAGGAAAAGGGCCTTTCCGTCCTCAGCCGTCGCTTCATGTGACTCCACGGAGTACCGGGCGCC
GTCCAGGCACCTCGATTAGTTCTCGAGCTTTTGGAGTACGTCGTCTTTAGGTTGGGGGGAGGGGTTTTAT
GCGATGGAGTTTCCCCACACTGAGTGGGTGGAGACTGAAGTTAGGCCAGCTTGGCACTTGATGTAATTCT
CCTTGGAATTTGCCCTTTTTGAGTTTGGATCTTGGTTCATTCTCAAGCCTCAGACAGTGGTTCAAAGTTT
TTTTCTTCCATTTCAGGTGTCGTGAGGTGTCGTGAGCGCCATGGACTATAAGGACCACGACGGAGACTAC
AAGGATCATGATATTGATTACAAAGACGATGACGATAAGATGGCCCCAAAGAAGAAGCGGAAGGTCGGTA
TCCACGGAGTCCCAGCAGCCGACAAGAAGTACAGCATCGGCCTGGCCATCGGCACCAACTCTGTGGGCTG
GGCCGTGATCACCGACGAGTACAAGGTGCCCAGCAAGAAATTCAAGGTGCTGGGCAACACCGACCGGCAC
AGCATCAAGAAGAACCTGATCGGAGCCCTGCTGTTCGACAGCGGCGAAACAGCCGAGGCCACCCGGCTGA
AGAGAACCGCCAGAAGAAGATACACCAGACGGAAGAACCGGATCTGCTATCTGCAAGAGATCTTCAGCAA
CGAGATGGCCAAGGTGGACGACAGCTTCTTCCACAGACTGGAAGAGTCCTTCCTGGTGGAAGAGGATAAG
AAGCACGAGCGGCACCCCATCTTCGGCAACATCGTGGACGAGGTGGCCTACCACGAGAAGTACCCCACCA
TCTACCACCTGAGAAAGAAACTGGTGGACAGCACCGACAAGGCCGACCTGCGGCTGATCTATCTGGCCCT
GGCCCACATGATCAAGTTCCGGGGCCACTTCCTGATCGAGGGCGACCTGAACCCCGACAACAGCGACGTG
GACAAGCTGTTCATCCAGCTGGTGCAGACCTACAACCAGCTGTTCGAGGAAAACCCCATCAACGCCAGCG
GCGTGGACGCCAAGGCCATCCTGTCTGCCAGACTGAGCAAGAGCAGACGGCTGGAAAATCTGATCGCCCA
GCTGCCCGGCGAGAAGAAGAATGGCCTGTTCGGCAACCTGATTGCCCTGAGCCTGGGCCTGACCCCCAAC
TTCAAGAGCAACTTCGACCTGGCCGAGGATGCCAAACTGCAGCTGAGCAAGGACACCTACGACGACGACC
TGGACAACCTGCTGGCCCAGATCGGCGACCAGTACGCCGACCTGTTTCTGGCCGCCAAGAACCTGTCCGA
CGCCATCCTGCTGAGCGACATCCTGAGAGTGAACACCGAGATCACCAAGGCCCCCCTGAGCGCCTCTATG
ATCAAGAGATACGACGAGCACCACCAGGACCTGACCCTGCTGAAAGCTCTCGTGCGGCAGCAGCTGCCTG
AGAAGTACAAAGAGATTTTCTTCGACCAGAGCAAGAACGGCTACGCCGGCTACATTGACGGCGGAGCCAG
CCAGGAAGAGTTCTACAAGTTCATCAAGCCCATCCTGGAAAAGATGGACGGCACCGAGGAACTGCTCGTG
AAGCTGAACAGAGAGGACCTGCTGCGGAAGCAGCGGACCTTCGACAACGGCAGCATCCCCCACCAGATCC
ACCTGGGAGAGCTGCACGCCATTCTGCGGCGGCAGGAAGATTTTTACCCATTCCTGAAGGACAACCGGGA
AAAGATCGAGAAGATCCTGACCTTCCGCATCCCCTACTACGTGGGCCCTCTGGCCAGGGGAAACAGCAGA
TTCGCCTGGATGACCAGAAAGAGCGAGGAAACCATCACCCCCTGGAACTTCGAGGAAGTGGTGGACAAGG
GCGCTTCCGCCCAGAGCTTCATCGAGCGGATGACCAACTTCGATAAGAACCTGCCCAACGAGAAGGTGCT
GCCCAAGCACAGCCTGCTGTACGAGTACTTCACCGTGTATAACGAGCTGACCAAAGTGAAATACGTGACC
GAGGGAATGAGAAAGCCCGCCTTCCTGAGCGGCGAGCAGAAAAAGGCCATCGTGGACCTGCTGTTCAAGA
CCAACCGGAAAGTGACCGTGAAGCAGCTGAAAGAGGACTACTTCAAGAAAATCGAGTGCTTCGACTCCGT
GGAAATCTCCGGCGTGGAAGATCGGTTCAACGCCTCCCTGGGCACATACCACGATCTGCTGAAAATTATC
AAGGACAAGGACTTCCTGGACAATGAGGAAAACGAGGACATTCTGGAAGATATCGTGCTGACCCTGACAC
TGTTTGAGGACAGAGAGATGATCGAGGAACGGCTGAAAACCTATGCCCACCTGTTCGACGACAAAGTGAT
GAAGCAGCTGAAGCGGCGGAGATACACCGGCTGGGGCAGGCTGAGCCGGAAGCTGATCAACGGCATCCGG
GACAAGCAGTCCGGCAAGACAATCCTGGATTTCCTGAAGTCCGACGGCTTCGCCAACAGAAACTTCATGC
AGCTGATCCACGACGACAGCCTGACCTTTAAAGAGGACATCCAGAAAGCCCAGGTGTCCGGCCAGGGCGA
TAGCCTGCACGAGCACATTGCCAATCTGGCCGGCAGCCCCGCCATTAAGAAGGGCATCCTGCAGACAGTG
AAGGTGGTGGACGAGCTCGTGAAAGTGATGGGCCGGCACAAGCCCGAGAACATCGTGATCGAAATGGCCA
GAGAGAACCAGACCACCCAGAAGGGACAGAAGAACAGCCGCGAGAGAATGAAGCGGATCGAAGAGGGCAT
CAAAGAGCTGGGCAGCCAGATCCTGAAAGAACACCCCGTGGAAAACACCCAGCTGCAGAACGAGAAGCTG
TACCTGTACTACCTGCAGAATGGGCGGGATATGTACGTGGACCAGGAACTGGACATCAACCGGCTGTCCG
ACTACGATGTGGACCATATCGTGCCTCAGAGCTTTCTGAAGGACGACTCCATCGACAACAAGGTGCTGAC
CAGAAGCGACAAGAACCGGGGCAAGAGCGACAACGTGCCCTCCGAAGAGGTCGTGAAGAAGATGAAGAAC
TACTGGCGGCAGCTGCTGAACGCCAAGCTGATTACCCAGAGAAAGTTCGACAATCTGACCAAGGCCGAGA
GAGGCGGCCTGAGCGAACTGGATAAGGCCGGCTTCATCAAGAGACAGCTGGTGGAAACCCGGCAGATCAC
AAAGCACGTGGCACAGATCCTGGACTCCCGGATGAACACTAAGTACGACGAGAATGACAAGCTGATCCGG
GAAGTGAAAGTGATCACCCTGAAGTCCAAGCTGGTGTCCGATTTCCGGAAGGATTTCCAGTTTTACAAAG
TGCGCGAGATCAACAACTACCACCACGCCCACGACGCCTACCTGAACGCCGTCGTGGGAACCGCCCTGAT
CAAAAAGTACCCTAAGCTGGAAAGCGAGTTCGTGTACGGCGACTACAAGGTGTACGACGTGCGGAAGATG
ATCGCCAAGAGCGAGCAGGAAATCGGCAAGGCTACCGCCAAGTACTTCTTCTACAGCAACATCATGAACT
TTTTCAAGACCGAGATTACCCTGGCCAACGGCGAGATCCGGAAGCGGCCTCTGATCGAGACAAACGGCGA
AACCGGGGAGATCGTGTGGGATAAGGGCCGGGATTTTGCCACCGTGCGGAAAGTGCTGAGCATGCCCCAA
GTGAATATCGTGAAAAAGACCGAGGTGCAGACAGGCGGCTTCAGCAAAGAGTCTATCCTGCCCAAGAGGA
ACAGCGATAAGCTGATCGCCAGAAAGAAGGACTGGGACCCTAAGAAGTACGGCGGCTTCGACAGCCCCAC
CGTGGCCTATTCTGTGCTGGTGGTGGCCAAAGTGGAAAAGGGCAAGTCCAAGAAACTGAAGAGTGTGAAA
GAGCTGCTGGGGATCACCATCATGGAAAGAAGCAGCTTCGAGAAGAATCCCATCGACTTTCTGGAAGCCA
AGGGCTACAAAGAAGTGAAAAAGGACCTGATCATCAAGCTGCCTAAGTACTCCCTGTTCGAGCTGGAAAA
CGGCCGGAAGAGAATGCTGGCCTCTGCCGGCGAACTGCAGAAGGGAAACGAACTGGCCCTGCCCTCCAAA
TATGTGAACTTCCTGTACCTGGCCAGCCACTATGAGAAGCTGAAGGGCTCCCCCGAGGATAATGAGCAGA
AACAGCTGTTTGTGGAACAGCACAAGCACTACCTGGACGAGATCATCGAGCAGATCAGCGAGTTCTCCAA
GAGAGTGATCCTGGCCGACGCTAATCTGGACAAAGTGCTGTCCGCCTACAACAAGCACCGGGATAAGCCC
ATCAGAGAGCAGGCCGAGAATATCATCCACCTGTTTACCCTGACCAATCTGGGAGCCCCTGCCGCCTTCA
AGTACTTTGACACCACCATCGACCGGAAGAGGTACACCAGCACCAAAGAGGTGCTGGACGCCACCCTGAT
CCACCAGAGCATCACCGGCCTGTACGAGACACGGATCGACCTGTCTCAGCTGGGAGGCGACAAAAGGCCG
GCGGCCACGAAAAAGGCCGGCCAGGCAAAAAAGAAAAAGGAATTGGGTGGAGGAGGTACAGGCGGTGGAG
GCTCAGCAGAATACGTACGAGCTCTGTTTGACTTCAATGGGAATGACGAGGAGGATCTCCCCTTTAAGAA
GGGCGATATTCTCCGCATCAGAGATAAGCCCGAAGAACAATGGTGGAATGCCGAGGATAGCGAAGGGAAA
AGGGGCATGATTCTGGTGCCTTATGTGGAGAAATATTCCGGTGACTACAAAGACCATGATGGGGATTACA
AAGACCACGACATCGACTACAAAGACGACGACGATAAAGAATTCGGATCCGCCGGCTACGAGTGCGTGCG
CGTGAGCGAGAAGCTGGACTTCGACACCTTCGAGTTCCAGTTCGAGAACCTGCACTACGCCACCGAGCGC
CACCGCACCTACGTGATCTTCGACGTGAAGCCCCAGAGCGCCGGCGGCCGCAGCCGCCGCCTGTGGGGCT
ACATCATCAACAACCCCAACGTGTGCCACGCCGAGCTGATCCTGATGAGCATGATCGACCGCCACCTGGA
GAGCAACCCCGGCGTGTACGCCATGACCTGGTACATGAGCTGGAGCCCCTGCGCCAACTGCAGCAGCAAG
CTGAACCCCTGGCTGAAGAACCTGCTGGAGGAGCAGGGCCACACCCTGACCATGCACTTCAGCCGCATCT
ACGACCGCGACCGCGAGGGCGACCACCGCGGCCTGCGCGGCCTGAAGCACGTGAGCAACAGCTTCCGCAT
GGGCGTGGTGGGCCGCGCCGAGGTGAAGGAGTGCCTGGCCGAGTACGTGGAGGCCAGCCGCCGCACCCTG
ACCTGGCTGGACACCACCGAGAGCATGGCCGCCAAGATGCGCCGCAAGCTGTTCTGCATCCTGGTGCGCT
GCGCCGGCATGCGCGAGAGCGGCATCCCCCTGCACCTGTTCACCCTGCAGACCCCCCTGCTGAGCGGCCG
CGTGGTGTGGTGGCGCGTGGCTAGAGGTACCCAATTCATGACCAACCTTTCCGACATCATAGAGAAGGAA
ACAGGCAAACAGTTGGTCATCCAAGAGTCGATACTCATGCTTCCTGAAGAAGTTGAGGAGGTCATTGGGA
ATAAGCCGGAAAGTGACATTCTCGTACACACTGCGTATGATGAGAGCACCGATGAGAACGTGATGCTGCT
CACGTCAGATGCCCCAGAGTACAAACCCTGGGCTCTGGTGATTCAGGACTCTAATGGAGAGAACAAGATC
AAGATGCTATCTGGTGGTTCTGGAGGATCTGGTGGTTCTCAATTCACTAATCTGTCAGATATTATTGAAA
AGGAAACCGGCAAGCAACTGGTTATCCAGGAATCCATCCTCATGCTCCCAGAGGAGGTGGAAGAAGTCAT
TGGGAACAAGCCGGAAAGCGATATACTCGTGCACACCGCCTACGACGAGAGCACCGACGAGAATGTCATG
CTTCTGACTAGCGACGCCCCTGAATACAAGCCTTGGGCTCTGGTCATACAGGATAGCAACGGTGAGAACA
AGATTAAGATGCTCTCTGGTGGTTCTCCCAAGAAGAAGAGGAAAGTCGCTAGCGGCAGTGGAGAGGGCAG
AGGAAGTCTGCTAACATGCGGTGACGTCGAGGAGAATCCTGGCCCAGTGAGCAAGGGCGAGGAGCTGTTC
ACCGGGGTGGTGCCCATCCTGGTCGAGCTGGACGGCGACGTAAACGGCCACAAGTTCAGCGTGTCCGGCG
AGGGCGAGGGCGATGCCACCTACGGCAAGCTGACCCTGAAGTTCATCTGCACCACCGGCAAGCTGCCCGT
GCCCTGGCCCACCCTCGTGACCACCCTGACCTACGGCGTGCAGTGCTTCAGCCGCTACCCCGACCACATG
AAGCAGCACGACTTCTTCAAGTCCGCCATGCCCGAAGGCTACGTCCAGGAGCGCACCATCTTCTTCAAGG
ACGACGGCAACTACAAGACCCGCGCCGAGGTGAAGTTCGAGGGCGACACCCTGGTGAACCGCATCGAGCT
GAAGGGCATCGACTTCAAGGAGGACGGCAACATCCTGGGGCACAAGCTGGAGTACAACTACAACAGCCAC
AACGTCTATATCATGGCCGACAAGCAGAAGAACGGCATCAAGGTGAACTTCAAGATCCGCCACAACATCG
AGGACGGCAGCGTGCAGCTCGCCGACCACTACCAGCAGAACACCCCCATCGGCGACGGCCCCGTGCTGCT
GCCCGACAACCACTACCTGAGCACCCAGTCCGCCCTGAGCAAAGACCCCAACGAGAAGCGCGATCACATG
GTCCTGCTGGAGTTCGTGACCGCCGCCGGGATCACTCTCGGCATGGACGAGCTGTACAAGGCAATTCTAA
CTAGAGCTCGCTGATCAGCCTCGACTGTGCCTTCTAGTTGCCAGCCATCTGTTGTTTGCCCCTCCCCCGT
GCCTTCCTTGACCCTGGAAGGTGCCACTCCCACTGTCCTTTCCTAATAAAATGAGGAAATTGCATCGCAT
TGTCTGAGTAGGTGTCATTCTATTCTGGGGGGTGGGGTGGGGCAGGACAGCAAGGGGGAGGATTGGGAAG
AGAATAGCAGGCATGCTGGGGAGCGGCCGCAGGAACCCCTAGTGATGGAGTTGGCCACTCCCTCTCTGCG
CGCTCGCTCGCTCACTGAGGCCGGGCGACCAAAGGTCGCCCGACGCCCGGGCTTTGCCCGGGCGGCCTCA
GTGAGCGAGCGAGCGCGCAGCTGCCTGCAGGGGCGCCTGATGCGGTATTTTCTCCTTACGCATCTGTGCG
GTATTTCACACCGCATA
[95 nt withheld, positions 8418-8512]
T
[46 nt withheld, positions 8514-8559]
C
[141 nt withheld, positions 8561-8701]
CCTTTGACGTTGGAGTCCACGTTCTTT
[37 nt withheld, positions 8729-8765]
ACTCTATCTCGGGCTATTCTTTTGATTTATAAGGGATTTTGCCGATTTCGGTCTATTGGTTAAAAAATGA
GCTGATTTAACAAAAATTTAACGCGAATTTTAACAAAATATTAACGTTTACAATTTTATGGTGCACTCTC
AGTACAATCTGCTCTGATGCCGCATAGTTAAGCCAGCCCCGACACCCGCCAACACCCGCTGACGCGCCCT
GACGGGCTTGTCTGCTCCCGGCATCCGCTTACAGACAAGCTGTGACCGTCTCCGGGAGCTGCATGTGTCA
GAGGTTTTCACCGTCATCACCGAAACGCGCGAGACGAAAGGGCCTCGTGATACGCCTATTTTTATAGGTT
AATGTCATGATAATAATGGTTTCTTAGACGTCAGGTGGCACTTTTCGGGGAAATGTGCGCGGAACCCCTA
TTTGTTTATTTTTCTAAATACATTCAAATATGTATCCGCTCATGAGACAATAACCCTGATAAATGCTTCA
ATAATATTGAAAAAGGAAGAGTATGAGTATTCAACATTTCCGTGTCGCCCTTATTCCCTTTTTTGCGGCA
TTTTGCCTTCCTGTTTTTGCTCACCCAGAAACGCTGGTGAAAGTAAAAGATGCTGAAGATCAGTTGGGTG
CACGAGTGGGTTACATCGAACTGGATCTCAACAGCGGTAAGATCCTTGAGAGTTTTCGCCCCGAAGAACG
TTTTCCAATGATGAGCACTTTTAAAGTTCTGCTATGTGGCGCGGTATTATCCCGTATTGACGCCGGGCAA
GAGCAACTCGGTCGCCGCATACACTATTCTCAGAATGACTTGGTTGAGTACTCACCAGTCACAGAAAAGC
ATCTTACGGATGGCATGACAGTAAGAGAATTATGCAGTGCTGCCATAACCATGAGTGATAACACTGCGGC
CAACTTACTTCTGACAACGATCGGAGGACCGAAGGAGCTAACCGCTTTTTTGCACAACATGGGGGATCAT
GTAACTCGCCTTGATCGTTGGGAACCGGAGCTGAATGAAGCCATACCAAACGACGAGCGTGACACCACGA
TGCCTGTAGCAATGGCAACAACGTTGCGCAAACTATTAACTGGCGAACTACTTACTCTAGCTTCCCGGCA
ACAATTAATAGACTGGATGGAGGCGGATAAAGTTGCAGGACCACTTCTGCGCTCGGCCCTTCCGGCTGGC
TGGTTTATTGCTGATAAATCTGGAGCCGGTGAGCGTGGAAGCCGCGGTATCATTGCAGCACTGGGGCCAG
ATGGTAAGCCCTCCCGTATCGTAGTTATCTACACGACGGGGAGTCAGGCAACTATGGATGAACGAAATAG
ACAGATCGCTGAGATAGGTGCCTCACTGATTAAGCATTGGTAACTGTCAGACCAAGTTTACTCATATATA
CTTTAGATTGATTTAAAACTTCATTTTTAATTTAAAAGGATCTAGGTGAAGATCCTTTTTGATAATCTCA
TGACCAAAATCCCTTAACGTGAGTTTTCGTTCCACTGAGCGTCAGACCCCGTAGAAAAGATCAAAGGATC
TTCTTGAGATCCTTTTTTTCTGCGCGTAATCTGCTGCTTGCAAACAAAAAAACCACCGCTACCAGCGGTG
GTTTGTTTGCCGGATCAAGAGCTACCAACTCTTTTTCCGAAGGTAACTGGCTTCAGCAGAGCGCAGATAC
CAAATACTGTTCTTCTAGTGTAGCCGTAGTTAGGCCACCACTTCAAGAACTCTGTAGCACCGCCTACATA
CCTCGCTCTGCTAATCCTGTTACCAGTGGCTGCTGCCAGTGGCGATAAGTCGTGTCTTACCGGGTTGGAC
TCAAGACGATAGTTACCGGATAAGGCGCAGCGGTCGGGCTGAACGGGGGGTTCGTGCACACAGCCCAGCT
TGGAGCGAACGACCTACACCGAACTGAGATACCTACAGCGTGAGCTATGAGAAAGCGCCACGCTTCCCGA
AGGGAGAAAGGCGGACAGGTATCCGGTAAGCGGCAGGGTCGGAACAGGAGAGCGCACGAGGGAGCTTCCA
GGGGGAAACGCCTGGTATCTTTATAGTCCTGTCGGGTTTCGCCACCTCTGACTTGAGCGTCGATTTTTGT
GATGCTCGTCAGGGGGGCGGAGCCTATGGAAAAACGCCAGCAACGCGGCCTTTTTACGGTTCCTGGCCTT
TTGCTGGCCTTTTGCTCACATGT
